Addgene plasmid #58258: pET14b-PITPalpha K61A
Purpose: bacterial expression of human PITP alpha K61A
Depositing lab: Shamshad Cockcroft. Depositing organization: University College London. Publication: Structure-function analysis of human [corrected] phosphatidylinositol transfer protein alpha bound to phosphatidylinositol. Tilley SJ, Skippen A, Murray-Rust J, Swigart PM, Stewart A, Morgan CP, Cockcroft S, McDonald NQ. Structure. 2004 Feb;12(2):317-26. 10.1016/j.str.2004.01.013 PubMed 14962392.
Backbone
  Vector backbone: pET14b
  Backbone manufacturer: EMD Millipore
  Backbone size w/o insert (bp): 4671
  Vector type: Bacterial Expression
Growth in bacteria
  Bacterial resistance: Ampicillin, 100 μg/mL
  Growth temperature: 37°C
  Growth strain: DH5alpha
  Copy number: Low Copy
Gene/Insert
  Gene/Insert name: PITP alpha (alt name: phosphatidylinositol transfer protein alpha)
  Species: H. sapiens (human)
  Mutation: K61A (abolishes PI binding)
  Entrez Gene: PITPNA (a.k.a. HEL-S-36, PI-TPalpha, PITPN, VIB1A)
  Promoter: T7
  Tag / fusion protein: HIS (N terminal on backbone)
  Cloning method: Restriction Enzyme; 5′ cloning site NdeI (not destroyed); 3′ cloning site BamHI (not destroyed)
  Sequencing primers: 5′ T7; 3′ T7 terminal
Terms and licenses: Academic/Nonprofit Terms; Industry Terms: Not Available to Industry
How to cite: pET14b-PITPalpha K61A was a gift from Shamshad Cockcroft (Addgene plasmid # 58258 ; http://n2t.net/addgene:58258 ; RRID:Addgene_58258)
