[The description below was written by a language model from this plasmid's Addgene catalogue record.]
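Description:
pET14b-PITPalpha K61A is a bacterial expression plasmid built on the commercial pET14b backbone (about 4.7 kb without insert), designed to produce a mutant form of human phosphatidylinositol transfer protein alpha (PITPNA) in E. coli. It is selected with ampicillin and is recorded as a low-copy plasmid, maintained in a standard cloning strain (DH5alpha). The record does not include a feature table, so the origin of replication and other backbone elements are not itemised.

The human PITP alpha coding sequence was inserted by restriction cloning between the NdeI and BamHI sites, both of which remain intact, placing it under control of the T7 promoter. Transcription from this promoter depends on T7 RNA polymerase, so protein production generally requires an expression host that supplies that polymerase rather than the propagation strain. Cloning at NdeI puts the insert in frame with the backbone-encoded N-terminal His tag, which allows the recombinant protein to be purified by immobilised metal affinity chromatography.

The insert carries the K61A substitution, which the record notes abolishes phosphatidylinositol binding. The construct is therefore suited to producing a lipid-binding-deficient PITP alpha for comparison with the wild-type protein, for example in biochemical lipid binding or transfer assays. This is consistent with its origin in a structure-function study of human PITP alpha bound to phosphatidylinositol.
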