>Addgene plasmid #58258 | pET14b-PITPalpha K61A | addgene partial sequence | sequence record 91675 | T7 5'-TAATACGACTCACTATAGGG-3'
GAAGGAGATATACCATGGGCAGCAGCCATCATCATCATCATCACAGCAGCGGCCTGGTGCCGCGCGGCAG
CCATATGGTGCTGCTCAAGGAGTATCGAGTAATCCTGCCTGTGTCTGTAGATGAGTATCAAGTGGGGCAG
CTGTATTCTGTGGCTGAGGCCAGTAAAAATGAAACGGGTGGTGGCGAAGGCGTGGAGGTCCTGGTGAATG
AGCCCTACGAGAAGGACGGTGAGAAAGGCCAGTACACACACGCGATCTACCACCTGCAGAGCAAAGTACC
CACGTTTGTTCGAATGCTGGCCCCAGAGGGAGCCCTGAATATACACGAGAAAGCCTGGAATGCTTACCCC
TACTGCAGAACCGTTATTACAAATGAGTACATGAAAGAAGACTTTCTGATTAAAATTGAAACCTGGCACA
AACCAGATCTTGGCACGCAGGAGAATGTGCATAAGCTGGAGCCTGAGGCGTGGAAACACGTGGAAGCCGT
ATATATAGACATTGCAGATCGAAGCCAAGTGCTCAGCAAGGATTACAAGGCAGAGGAAGACCCAGCAAAA
TTTAAATCTATCAAA
